>Addgene plasmid #102810 | Lv EF1a MS2-HP1cs 2A Hygro | addgene full sequence | sequence record 198219 | Addgene NGS Result
GTCGACGGATCGGGAGATCTCCCGATCCCCTATGGTGCACTCTCAGTACAATCTGCTCTGATGCCGCATA
GTTAAGCCAGTATCTGCTCCCTGCTTGTGTGTTGGAGGTCGCTGAGTAGTGCGCGAGCAAAATTTAAGCT
ACAACAAGGCAAGGCTTGACCGACAATTGCATGAAGAATCTGCTTAGGGTTAGGCGTTTTGCGCTGCTTC
GCGATGTACGGGCCAGATATACGCGTTGACATTGATTATTGACTAGTTATTAATAGTAATCAATTACGGG
GTCATTAGTTCATAGCCCATATATGGAGTTCCGCGTTACATAACTTACGGTAAATGGCCCGCCTGGCTGA
CCGCCCAACGACCCCCGCCCATTGACGTCAATAATGACGTATGTTCCCATAGTAACGCCAATAGGGACTT
TCCATTGACGTCAATGGGTGGAGTATTTACGGTAAACTGCCCACTTGGCAGTACATCAAGTGTATCATAT
GCCAAGTACGCCCCCTATTGACGTCAATGACGGTAAATGGCCCGCCTGGCATTATGCCCAGTACATGACC
TTATGGGACTTTCCTACTTGGCAGTACATCTACGTATTAGTCATCGCTATTACCATGGTGATGCGGTTTT
GGCAGTACATCAATGGGCGTGGATAGCGGTTTGACTCACGGGGATTTCCAAGTCTCCACCCCATTGACGT
CAATGGGAGTTTGTTTTGGCACCAAAATCAACGGGACTTTCCAAAATGTCGTAACAACTCCGCCCCATTG
ACGCAAATGGGCGGTAGGCGTGTACGGTGGGAGGTCTATATAAGCAGCGCGTTTTGCCTGTACTGGGTCT
CTCTGGTTAGACCAGATCTGAGCCTGGGAGCTCTCTGGCTAACTAGGGAACCCACTGCTTAAGCCTCAAT
AAAGCTTGCCTTGAGTGCTTCAAGTAGTGTGTGCCCGTCTGTTGTGTGACTCTGGTAACTAGAGATCCCT
CAGACCCTTTTAGTCAGTGTGGAAAATCTCTAGCAGTGGCGCCCGAACAGGGACTTGAAAGCGAAAGGGA
AACCAGAGGAGCTCTCTCGACGCAGGACTCGGCTTGCTGAAGCGCGCACGGCAAGAGGCGAGGGGCGGCG
ACTGGTGAGTACGCCAAAAATTTTGACTAGCGGAGGCTAGAAGGAGAGAGATGGGTGCGAGAGCGTCAGT
ATTAAGCGGGGGAGAATTAGATCGCGATGGGAAAAAATTCGGTTAAGGCCAGGGGGAAAGAAAAAATATA
AATTAAAACATATAGTATGGGCAAGCAGGGAGCTAGAACGATTCGCAGTTAATCCTGGCCTGTTAGAAAC
ATCAGAAGGCTGTAGACAAATACTGGGACAGCTACAACCATCCCTTCAGACAGGATCAGAAGAACTTAGA
TCATTATATAATACAGTAGCAACCCTCTATTGTGTGCATCAAAGGATAGAGATAAAAGACACCAAGGAAG
CTTTAGACAAGATAGAGGAAGAGCAAAACAAAAGTAAGACCACCGCACAGCAAGCGGCCGCTGATCTTCA
GACCTGGAGGAGGAGATATGAGGGACAATTGGAGAAGTGAATTATATAAATATAAAGTAGTAAAAATTGA
ACCATTAGGAGTAGCACCCACCAAGGCAAAGAGAAGAGTGGTGCAGAGAGAAAAAAGAGCAGTGGGAATA
GGAGCTTTGTTCCTTGGGTTCTTGGGAGCAGCAGGAAGCACTATGGGCGCAGCGTCAATGACGCTGACGG
TACAGGCCAGACAATTATTGTCTGGTATAGTGCAGCAGCAGAACAATTTGCTGAGGGCTATTGAGGCGCA
ACAGCATCTGTTGCAACTCACAGTCTGGGGCATCAAGCAGCTCCAGGCAAGAATCCTGGCTGTGGAAAGA
TACCTAAAGGATCAACAGCTCCTGGGGATTTGGGGTTGCTCTGGAAAACTCATTTGCACCACTGCTGTGC
CTTGGAATGCTAGTTGGAGTAATAAATCTCTGGAACAGATTTGGAATCACACGACCTGGATGGAGTGGGA
CAGAGAAATTAACAATTACACAAGCTTAATACACTCCTTAATTGAAGAATCGCAAAACCAGCAAGAAAAG
AATGAACAAGAATTATTGGAATTAGATAAATGGGCAAGTTTGTGGAATTGGTTTAACATAACAAATTGGC
TGTGGTATATAAAATTATTCATAATGATAGTAGGAGGCTTGGTAGGTTTAAGAATAGTTTTTGCTGTACT
TTCTATAGTGAATAGAGTTAGGCAGGGATATTCACCATTATCGTTTCAGACCCACCTCCCAACCCCGAGG
GGACCCGACAGGCCCGAAGGAATAGAAGAAGAAGGTGGAGAGAGAGACAGAGACAGATCCATTCGATTAG
TGAACGGATCGGCACTGCGTGCGCCAATTCTGCAGACAAATGGCAGTATTCATCCACAATTTTAAAAGAA
AAGGGGGGATTGGGGGGTACAGTGCAGGGGAAAGAATAGTAGACATAATAGCAACAGACATACAAACTAA
AGAATTACAAAAACAAATTACAAAAATTCAAAATTTTCGGGTTTATTACAGGGACAGCAGAGATCCAGTT
TGGTTAATTAGCTAGCTGCAAAGATGGATAAAGTTTTAAACAGAGAGGAATCTTTGCAGCTAATGGACCT
TCTAGGTCTTGAAAGGAGTGGGAATTGGCTCCGGTGCCCGTCAGTGGGCAGAGCGCACATCGCCCACAGT
CCCCGAGAAGTTGGGGGGAGGGGTCGGCAATTGAACCGGTGCCTAGAGAAGGTGGCGCGGGGTAAACTGG
GAAAGTGATGTCGTGTACTGGCTCCGCCTTTTTCCCGAGGGTGGGGGAGAACCGTATATAAGTGCAGTAG
TCGCCGTGAACGTTCTTTTTCGCAACGGGTTTGCCGCCAGAACACAGGTAAGTGCCGTGTGTGGTTCCCG
CGGGCCTGGCCTCTTTACGGGTTATGGCCCTTGCGTGCCTTGAATTACTTCCACCTGGCTGCAGTACGTG
ATTCTTGATCCCGAGCTTCGGGTTGGAAGTGGGTGGGAGAGTTCGAGGCCTTGCGCTTAAGGAGCCCCTT
CGCCTCGTGCTTGAGTTGAGGCCTGGCCTGGGCGCTGGGGCCGCCGCGTGCGAATCTGGTGGCACCTTCG
CGCCTGTCTCGCTGCTTTCGATAAGTCTCTAGCCATTTAAAATTTTTGATGACCTGCTGCGACGCTTTTT
TTCTGGCAAGATAGTCTTGTAAATGCGGGCCAAGATCTGCACACTGGTATTTCGGTTTTTGGGGCCGCGG
GCGGCGACGGGGCCCGTGCGTCCCAGCGCACATGTTCGGCGAGGCGGGGCCTGCGAGCGCGGCCACCGAG
AATCGGACGGGGGTAGTCTCAAGCTGGCCGGCCTGCTCTGGTGCCTGGCCTCGCGCCGCCGTGTATCGCC
CCGCCCTGGGCGGCAAGGCTGGCCCGGTCGGCACCAGTTGCGTGAGCGGAAAGATGGCCGCTTCCCGGCC
CTGCTGCAGGGAGCTCAAAATGAAGGACGCGGCGCTCGGGAGAGCGGGCGGGTGAGTCACCCACACAAAG
GAAAAGGGCCTTTCCGTCCTCAGCCGTCGCTTCATGTGACTCCACGGAGTACCGGGCGCCGTCCAGGCAC
CTCGATTAGTTCTCGAGCTTTTGGAGTACGTCGTCTTTAGGTTGGGGGGAGGGGTTTTATGCGATGGAGT
TTCCCCACACTGAGTGGGTGGAGACTGAAGTTAGGCCAGCTTGGCACTTGATGTAATTCTCCTTGGAATT
TGCCCTTTTTGAGTTTGGATCTTGGTTCATTCTCAAGCCTCAGACAGTGGTTCAAAGTTTTTTTCTTCCA
TTTCAGGTGTCGTGACGTACGGCCACCATGGCTTCAAACTTTACTCAGTTCGTGCTCGTGGACAATGGTG
GGACAGGGGATGTGACAGTGGCTCCTTCTAATTTCGCTAATGGGGTGGCAGAGTGGATCAGCTCCAACTC
ACGGAGCCAGGCCTACAAGGTGACATGCAGCGTCAGGCAGTCTAGTGCCCAGAAGAGAAAGTATACCATC
AAGGTGGAGGTCCCCAAAGTGGCTACCCAGACAGTGGGCGGAGTCGAACTGCCTGTCGCCGCTTGGAGGT
CCTACCTGAACATGGAGCTCACTATCCCAATTTTCGCTACCAATTCTGACTGTGAACTCATCGTGAAGGC
AATGCAGGGGCTCCTCAAAGACGGTAATCCTATCCCTTCCGCCATCGCCGCTAACTCAGGTATCTACAGC
GCTGGAGGAGGTGGAAGCGGAGGAGGAGGAAGCGGAGGAGGAGGTAGCGGACCTAAGAAAAAGAGGAAGG
TGGCGGCCGCTGGATCCATGAAGGAGGGTGAAAACAATAAGCCCAGGGAGAAATCAGAAGGAAACAAGAG
GAAATCCAGTTTCTCCAACAGCGCTGATGATATTAAATCTAAAAAAAAGAGAGAGCAAAGCAATGATATC
GCTCGGGGCTTTGAGAGAGGACTGGAACCAGAAAAGATCATCGGAGCAACAGATTCCTGCGGTGACTTAA
TGTTCTTAATGAAATGGAAAGACACAGATGAAGCTGACCTGGTTCTTGCAAAAGAAGCTAACGTGAAGTG
TCCACAGATTGTGATAGCATTTTATGAAGAGAGACTGACGTGGCACGCATATCCAGAGGATGCGGAAAAC
AAAGAAAAAGAAAGCGCGAAGAGCTGTACAGGCAGTGGAGAGGGCAGAGGAAGTCTGCTAACATGCGGTG
ACGTCGAGGAGAATCCTGGCCCAACCATGAAAAAGCCTGAACTCACCGCTACCTCTGTCGAGAAGTTTCT
GATCGAAAAGTTCGACAGCGTCTCCGACCTGATGCAGCTCTCCGAGGGCGAAGAATCTCGGGCTTTCAGC
TTCGATGTGGGAGGGCGTGGATATGTCCTGCGGGTGAATAGCTGCGCCGATGGTTTCTACAAAGATCGCT
ATGTTTATCGGCACTTTGCATCCGCCGCTCTCCCTATTCCCGAAGTGCTTGACATTGGGGAGTTCAGCGA
GAGCCTGACCTATTGCATCTCCCGCCGTGCACAGGGTGTCACCTTGCAAGACCTGCCTGAAACCGAACTG
CCCGCTGTTCTCCAGCCCGTCGCCGAGGCCATGGATGCCATCGCTGCCGCCGATCTTAGCCAGACCAGCG
GGTTCGGCCCATTCGGACCTCAAGGAATCGGTCAATACACTACATGGCGCGATTTCATCTGCGCTATTGC
TGATCCCCATGTGTATCACTGGCAAACTGTGATGGACGACACCGTCAGTGCCTCCGTCGCCCAGGCTCTC
GATGAGCTGATGCTTTGGGCCGAGGACTGCCCCGAAGTCCGGCACCTCGTGCACGCCGATTTCGGCTCCA
ACAATGTCCTGACCGACAATGGCCGCATAACAGCCGTCATTGACTGGAGCGAGGCCATGTTCGGGGATTC
CCAATACGAGGTCGCCAACATCTTCTTCTGGAGGCCCTGGTTGGCTTGTATGGAGCAGCAGACCCGCTAC
TTCGAGCGGAGGCATCCCGAGCTTGCAGGATCTCCTCGGCTCCGGGCTTATATGCTCCGCATTGGTCTTG
ACCAACTCTATCAGAGCTTGGTTGACGGCAATTTCGATGATGCAGCTTGGGCTCAGGGTCGCTGCGACGC
AATCGTCCGGTCCGGAGCCGGGACTGTCGGGCGTACACAAATCGCCCGCAGAAGCGCTGCCGTCTGGACC
GATGGCTGTGTGGAAGTGCTCGCCGATAGTGGAAACAGACGCCCCAGCACTCGTCCTAGGGCAAAGGATC
TGCAGTAATGAGAATTCGATATCAAGCTTATCGGTAATCAACCTCTGGATTACAAAATTTGTGAAAGATT
GACTGGTATTCTTAACTATGTTGCTCCTTTTACGCTATGTGGATACGCTGCTTTAATGCCTTTGTATCAT
GCTATTGCTTCCCGTATGGCTTTCATTTTCTCCTCCTTGTATAAATCCTGGTTGCTGTCTCTTTATGAGG
AGTTGTGGCCCGTTGTCAGGCAACGTGGCGTGGTGTGCACTGTGTTTGCTGACGCAACCCCCACTGGTTG
GGGCATTGCCACCACCTGTCAGCTCCTTTCCGGGACTTTCGCTTTCCCCCTCCCTATTGCCACGGCGGAA
CTCATCGCCGCCTGCCTTGCCCGCTGCTGGACAGGGGCTCGGCTGTTGGGCACTGACAATTCCGTGGTGT
TGTCGGGGAAATCATCGTCCTTTCCTTGGCTGCTCGCCTGTGTTGCCACCTGGATTCTGCGCGGGACGTC
CTTCTGCTACGTCCCTTCGGCCCTCAATCCAGCGGACCTTCCTTCCCGCGGCCTGCTGCCGGCTCTGCGG
CCTCTTCCGCGTCTTCGCCTTCGCCCTCAGACGAGTCGGATCTCCCTTTGGGCCGCCTCCCCGCATCGAT
ACCGTCGACCTCGAGACCTAGAAAAACATGGAGCAATCACAAGTAGCAATACAGCAGCTACCAATGCTGA
TTGTGCCTGGCTAGAAGCACAAGAGGAGGAGGAGGTGGGTTTTCCAGTCACACCTCAGGTACCTTTAAGA
CCAATGACTTACAAGGCAGCTGTAGATCTTAGCCACTTTTTAAAAGAAAAGGGGGGACTGGAAGGGCTAA
TTCACTCCCAACGAAGACAAGATATCCTTGATCTGTGGATCTACCACACACAAGGCTACTTCCCTGATTG
GCAGAACTACACACCAGGGCCAGGGATCAGATATCCACTGACCTTTGGATGGTGCTACAAGCTAGTACCA
GTTGAGCAAGAGAAGGTAGAAGAAGCCAATGAAGGAGAGAACACCCGCTTGTTACACCCTGTGAGCCTGC
ATGGGATGGATGACCCGGAGAGAGAAGTATTAGAGTGGAGGTTTGACAGCCGCCTAGCATTTCATCACAT
GGCCCGAGAGCTGCATCCGGACTGTACTGGGTCTCTCTGGTTAGACCAGATCTGAGCCTGGGAGCTCTCT
GGCTAACTAGGGAACCCACTGCTTAAGCCTCAATAAAGCTTGCCTTGAGTGCTTCAAGTAGTGTGTGCCC
GTCTGTTGTGTGACTCTGGTAACTAGAGATCCCTCAGACCCTTTTAGTCAGTGTGGAAAATCTCTAGCAG
GGCCCGTTTAAACCCGCTGATCAGCCTCGACTGTGCCTTCTAGTTGCCAGCCATCTGTTGTTTGCCCCTC
CCCCGTGCCTTCCTTGACCCTGGAAGGTGCCACTCCCACTGTCCTTTCCTAATAAAATGAGGAAATTGCA
TCGCATTGTCTGAGTAGGTGTCATTCTATTCTGGGGGGTGGGGTGGGGCAGGACAGCAAGGGGGAGGATT
GGGAAGACAATAGCAGGCATGCTGGGGATGCGGTGGGCTCTATGGCTTCTGAGGCGGAAAGAACCAGCTG
GGGCTCTAGGGGGTATCCCC
[124 nt withheld, positions 7441-7564]
C
[91 nt withheld, positions 7566-7656]
A
[49 nt withheld, positions 7658-7706]
CCTTTGACGTTGGAGTCCACGTTCTTT
[37 nt withheld, positions 7734-7770]
ACCCTATCTCGGTCTATTCTTTTGATTTATAAGGGATTTTGCCGATTTCGGCCTATTGGTTAAAAAATGA
GCTGATTTAACAAAAATTTAACGCGAATTAATTCTGTGGAATGTGTGTCAGTTAGGGTGTGGAAAGTCCC
CAGGCTCCCCAGCAGGCAGAAGTATGCAAAGCATGCATCTCAATTAGTCAGCAACCAGGTGTGGAAAGTC
CCCAGGCTCCCCAGCAGGCAGAAGTATGCAAAGCATGCATCTCAATTAGTCAGCAACCATAGTCCCGCCC
CTAACTCCGCCCATCCCGCCCCTAACTCCGCCCAGTTCCGCCCATTCTCCGCCCCATGGCTGACTAATTT
TTTTTATTTATGCAGAGGCCGAGGCCGCCTCTGCCTCTGAGCTATTCCAGAAGTAGTGAGGAGGCTTTTT
TGGAGGCCTAGGCTTTTGCAAAAAGCTCCCGGGAGCTTGTATATCCATTTTCGGATCTGATCAGCACGTG
TTGACAATTAATCATCGGCATAGTATATCGGCATAGTATAATACGACAAGGTGAGGAACTAAACCATGGC
CAAGTTGACCAGTGCCGTTCCGGTGCTCACCGCGCGCGACGTCGCCGGAGCGGTCGAGTTCTGGACCGAC
CGGCTCGGGTTCTCCCGGGACTTCGTGGAGGACGACTTCGCCGGTGTGGTCCGGGACGACGTGACCCTGT
TCATCAGCGCGGTCCAGGACCAGGTGGTGCCGGACAACACCCTGGCCTGGGTGTGGGTGCGCGGCCTGGA
CGAGCTGTACGCCGAGTGGTCGGAGGTCGTGTCCACGAACTTCCGGGACGCCTCCGGGCCGGCCATGACC
GAGATCGGCGAGCAGCCGTGGGGGCGGGAGTTCGCCCTGCGCGACCCGGCCGGCAACTGCGTGCACTTCG
TGGCCGAGGAGCAGGACTGACACGTGCTACGAGATTTCGATTCCACCGCCGCCTTCTATGAAAGGTTGGG
CTTCGGAATCGTTTTCCGGGACGCCGGCTGGATGATCCTCCAGCGCGGGGATCTCATGCTGGAGTTCTTC
GCCCACCCCAACTTGTTTATTGCAGCTTATAATGGTTACAAATAAAGCAATAGCATCACAAATTTCACAA
ATAAAGCATTTTTTTCACTGCATTCTAGTTGTGGTTTGTCCAAACTCATCAATGTATCTTATCATGTCTG
TATACCGTCGACCTCTAGCTAGAGCTTGGCGTAATCATGGTCATAGCTGTTTCCTGTGTGAAATTGTTAT
CCGCTCACAATTCCACACAACATACGAGCCGGAAGCATAAAGTGTAAAGCCTGGGGTGCCTAATGAGTGA
GCTAACTCACATTAATTGCGTTGCGCTCACTGCCCGCTTTCCAGTCGGGAAACCTGTCGTGCCAGCTGCA
TTAATGAATCGGCCAACGCGCGGGGAGAGGCGGTTTGCGTATTGGGCGCTCTTCCGCTTCCTCGCTCACT
GACTCGCTGCGCTCGGTCGTTCGGCTGCGGCGAGCGGTATCAGCTCACTCAAAGGCGGTAATACGGTTAT
CCACAGAATCAGGGGATAACGCAGGAAAGAACATGTGAGCAAAAGGCCAGCAAAAGGCCAGGAACCGTAA
AAAGGCCGCGTTGCTGGCGTTTTTCCATAGGCTCCGCCCCCCTGACGAGCATCACAAAAATCGACGCTCA
AGTCAGAGGTGGCGAAACCCGACAGGACTATAAAGATACCAGGCGTTTCCCCCTGGAAGCTCCCTCGTGC
GCTCTCCTGTTCCGACCCTGCCGCTTACCGGATACCTGTCCGCCTTTCTCCCTTCGGGAAGCGTGGCGCT
TTCTCATAGCTCACGCTGTAGGTATCTCAGTTCGGTGTAGGTCGTTCGCTCCAAGCTGGGCTGTGTGCAC
GAACCCCCCGTTCAGCCCGACCGCTGCGCCTTATCCGGTAACTATCGTCTTGAGTCCAACCCGGTAAGAC
ACGACTTATCGCCACTGGCAGCAGCCACTGGTAACAGGATTAGCAGAGCGAGGTATGTAGGCGGTGCTAC
AGAGTTCTTGAAGTGGTGGCCTAACTACGGCTACACTAGAAGAACAGTATTTGGTATCTGCGCTCTGCTG
AAGCCAGTTACCTTCGGAAAAAGAGTTGGTAGCTCTTGATCCGGCAAACAAACCACCGCTGGTAGCGGTG
GTTTTTTTGTTTGCAAGCAGCAGATTACGCGCAGAAAAAAAGGATCTCAAGAAGATCCTTTGATCTTTTC
TACGGGGTCTGACGCTCAGTGGAACGAAAACTCACGTTAAGGGATTTTGGTCATGAGATTATCAAAAAGG
ATCTTCACCTAGATCCTTTTAAATTAAAAATGAAGTTTTAAATCAATCTAAAGTATATATGAGTAAACTT
GGTCTGACAGTTACCAATGCTTAATCAGTGAGGCACCTATCTCAGCGATCTGTCTATTTCGTTCATCCAT
AGTTGCCTGACTCCCCGTCGTGTAGATAACTACGATACGGGAGGGCTTACCATCTGGCCCCAGTGCTGCA
ATGATACCGCGAGACCCACGCTCACCGGCTCCAGATTTATCAGCAATAAACCAGCCAGCCGGAAGGGCCG
AGCGCAGAAGTGGTCCTGCAACTTTATCCGCCTCCATCCAGTCTATTAATTGTTGCCGGGAAGCTAGAGT
AAGTAGTTCGCCAGTTAATAGTTTGCGCAACGTTGTTGCCATTGCTACAGGCATCGTGGTGTCACGCTCG
TCGTTTGGTATGGCTTCATTCAGCTCCGGTTCCCAACGATCAAGGCGAGTTACATGATCCCCCATGTTGT
GCAAAAAAGCGGTTAGCTCCTTCGGTCCTCCGATCGTTGTCAGAAGTAAGTTGGCCGCAGTGTTATCACT
CATGGTTATGGCAGCACTGCATAATTCTCTTACTGTCATGCCATCCGTAAGATGCTTTTCTGTGACTGGT
GAGTACTCAACCAAGTCATTCTGAGAATAGTGTATGCGGCGACCGAGTTGCTCTTGCCCGGCGTCAATAC
GGGATAATACCGCGCCACATAGCAGAACTTTAAAAGTGCTCATCATTGGAAAACGTTCTTCGGGGCGAAA
ACTCTCAAGGATCTTACCGCTGTTGAGATCCAGTTCGATGTAACCCACTCGTGCACCCAACTGATCTTCA
GCATCTTTTACTTTCACCAGCGTTTCTGGGTGAGCAAAAACAGGAAGGCAAAATGCCGCAAAAAAGGGAA
TAAGGGCGACACGGAAATGTTGAATACTCATACTCTTCCTTTTTCAATATTATTGAAGCATTTATCAGGG
TTATTGTCTCATGAGCGGATACATATTTGAATGTATTTAGAAAAATAAACAAATAGGGGTTCCGCGCACA
TTTCCCCGAAAAGTGCCACCTGAC
Features (pLannotate 1.2.2; 35 found; start..end, strand, type, name):
     31..83      -  misc_feature   bom (fragment): basis of mobility region from pBR322
    238..617     +  enhancer       CMV enhancer: human cytomegalovirus immediate early enhancer
    618..817     +  promoter       CMV promoter: human cytomegalovirus (CMV) immediate early promoter
    835..1015    +  LTR            5' LTR (truncated): truncated 5' long terminal repeat (LTR) from HIV-1
   1062..1187    +  misc_feature   HIV-1 Ψ: packaging signal of human immunodeficiency virus type 1
   1171..1534    +  CDS            HIV-1 gag (fragment): gag protein from human immunodeficiency virus 1; gag
   1680..1913    +  misc_feature   RRE: The Rev response element (RRE) of HIV-1 allows for Rev-dependent mRNA export from the nucleus to the cytoplasm.
   2290..2390    +  CDS            Rev (fragment): human immunodeficiency virus 1 (HIV-1) Rev protein; rev; enhances nuclear export of unspliced and incompletely spliced viral mRNAs
   2440..2557    +  misc_feature   cPPT/CTS: central polypurine tract and central termination sequence of HIV-1
   2614..2680    +  CDS            small t antigen (fragment): SV40 (simian virus 40) small t antigen
   2706..2917    +  promoter       EF-1α core promoter: core promoter for human elongation factor EF-1α
   2918..3027    +  intron         EF-1α intron A (fragment): intron upstream of the start codon of human EF-1α
   3653..3856    +  intron         EF-1α intron A: truncated intron upstream of the start codon of human EF-1α
   3878..4267    +  CDS            CAPSD_BPMS2: Experimental evidence at protein level: Swiss-Prot protein existence level 1. Acts as a translational repressor of viral replicase synthesis late in infection. This latter function is the result of capsid protein interaction with an RNA hairpin which contains the replicase ribosome-binding site. From Escherichia phage MS2 (Bacteriophage MS2).
   4325..4714    +  CDS            Cbx5 (fragment): CBX5_MOUSE - Also known as Hp1a. Experimental evidence at protein level: Swiss-Prot protein existence level 1. Component of heterochromatin that recognizes and binds histone H3 tails methylated at 'Lys-9' (H3K9me), leading to epigenetic repression. In contrast, it is excluded from chromatin when 'Tyr-41' of histone H3 is phosphorylated (H3Y41ph). Can interact with lamin-B receptor (LBR). This interaction can contribute to the association of the heterochromatin with the inner nuclear membrane. Involved in the formation of functional kinetochore through interaction with MIS12 complex proteins (B
   4787..5808    +  CDS            HygR (fragment): hygromycin B phosphotransferase confers resistance to hygromycin
   5822..5843    +  misc_feature   MCS (fragment): pBluescript multiple cloning site
   5846..6434    +  misc_feature   WPRE: woodchuck hepatitis virus posttranscriptional regulatory element
   6371..6952    +  CDS            nef (fragment): NEF_HV1H2 - Experimental evidence at protein level: Swiss-Prot protein existence level 1. Extracellular Nef protein targets CD4(+) T-lymphocytes for apoptosis by interacting with CXCR4 surface receptors. From Human immunodeficiency virus type 1 group M subtype B (isolate HXB2) (HIV-1).
   6959..7139    +  LTR            5' LTR (truncated): truncated 5' long terminal repeat (LTR) from HIV-1
   7171..7395    +  polyA_signal   bGH poly(A) signal: bovine growth hormone polyadenylation signal
   7399..7420    +  promoter       SV40 promoter (fragment): SV40 enhancer and early promoter
   7441..7869    +  rep_origin     f1 ori (sequence partly withheld): f1 bacteriophage origin of replication; arrow indicates direction of (+) strand synthesis
   7883..8212    +  promoter       SV40 promoter: SV40 enhancer and early promoter
   8260..8307    +  promoter       EM7 promoter: synthetic bacterial promoter&nbsp
   8326..8700    +  CDS            BleoR: antibiotic-binding protein; Sh ble from Streptoalloteichus hindustanus; confers resistance to bleomycin, phleomycin, and Zeocin™
   8710..8835    +  CDS            ble (fragment): BLE_KLEPN - Experimental evidence at protein level: Swiss-Prot protein existence level 1. Binding protein with a strong affinity to the bleomycin family of antibiotics. Binds to CL990; an antimitotic-antibiotic compound. From Klebsiella pneumoniae.
   8830..8951    +  polyA_signal   SV40 poly(A) signal: SV40 polyadenylation signal
   9022..9044    -  protein_bind   lac operator (fragment): The lac repressor binds to the lac operator to inhibit transcription in E. coli. This inhibition can be relieved by adding lactose or isopropyl-β-D-thiogalactopyranoside (IPTG). lac repressor encoded by lacI
   9048..9078    -  promoter       lac promoter: promoter for the E. coli lac operon
   9093..9114    -  protein_bind   CAP binding site: CAP binding activates transcription in the presence of cAMP. E. coli catabolite activator protein
   9127..9219    -  CDS            lacI (fragment): lac repressor; lacI; The lac repressor binds to the lac operator to inhibit transcription in E. coli. This inhibition can be relieved by adding lactose or isopropyl-β-D-thiogalactopyranoside (IPTG).
   9402..9990    -  rep_origin     ori: high-copy-number ColE1/pMB1/pBR322/pUC origin of replication
  10161..11021   -  CDS            AmpR: β-lactamase; bla; confers resistance to ampicillin, carbenicillin, and related antibiotics
  11022..11126   -  promoter       AmpR promoter: bla
