[The description below was written by a language model from this plasmid's Addgene catalogue record and pLannotate feature annotations shown in this document.]
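Description:
Lv EF1a MS2-HP1cs 2A Hygro is an 11.2 kb lentiviral transfer plasmid on a pLenti backbone, part of the FIRE-Cas9 epigenome-editing system and modified from an earlier MS2-fusion lentiviral vector. It is propagated in E. coli through a high-copy ColE1/pUC-type origin with ampicillin resistance (AmpR). An f1 origin is also present. The viral portion has a typical third-generation layout. A CMV enhancer/promoter fused to a truncated HIV-1 5' LTR drives genomic RNA synthesis in packaging cells, followed by the Ψ packaging signal with a gag fragment, the Rev response element and the cPPT/CTS. Downstream of the payload lie a WPRE, which enhances transcript expression, a truncated 3' LTR and a bGH polyadenylation signal.

The payload is driven by the human EF-1α promoter with its intron A. It encodes the bacteriophage MS2 coat protein fused to a fragment of mouse Cbx5 (HP1α). The "cs" in the name presumably denotes the chromoshadow domain, although the record does not spell this out. The construct name indicates that a 2A peptide links this fusion to hygromycin B phosphotransferase, so a single transcript yields both the fusion protein and the marker used to select transduced mammalian cells. The 2A element itself is not annotated in the feature table. The MS2 coat protein binds MS2 RNA hairpins, which in CRISPR recruitment systems are typically built into the guide RNA scaffold. This would bring the heterochromatin-associated HP1 module to a Cas9-targeted locus, consistent with the stated purpose of epigenome editing through endogenous chromatin regulators.

Outside the LTRs, the backbone also carries an SV40/EM7-driven bleomycin/Zeocin resistance cassette. This cassette is not packaged into virus and is not listed as a selectable marker.
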