Addgene plasmid #102810: Lv EF1a MS2-HP1cs 2A Hygro
Purpose: Lentiviral plasmid from FIRE-Cas9 system to express MS2-HP1cs fusion protein
Depositing lab: Jerry Crabtree. Depositing organization: Stanford University. Publication: Rapid and reversible epigenome editing by endogenous chromatin regulators. Braun SMG, Kirkland JG, Chory EJ, Husmann D, Calarco JP, Crabtree GR. Nat Commun. 2017 Sep 15;8(1):560. doi: 10.1038/s41467-017-00644-y. PubMed 28916764.
Backbone
  Vector backbone: pLenti
  Vector type: Mammalian Expression, Lentiviral, CRISPR
  Selectable markers: Hygromycin
Growth in bacteria
  Bacterial resistance: Ampicillin, 100 μg/mL
  Growth temperature: 37°C
  Growth strain: NEB Stable
  Copy number: High Copy
Gene/Insert
  Gene/Insert name: MS2-HP1cs
  Promoter: EF1a
  Cloning method: Gibson Cloning
  Sequencing primers: 5′ EF1a Fw; 3′ WPRE Rv
Resource information
  A portion of this plasmid was derived from a plasmid made by: modified from addgene plasmid #61426
Terms and licenses: Academic/Nonprofit Terms; Industry Terms: Not Available to Industry
How to cite: Lv EF1a MS2-HP1cs 2A Hygro was a gift from Jerry Crabtree (Addgene plasmid # 102810 ; http://n2t.net/addgene:102810 ; RRID:Addgene_102810)
